>Addgene plasmid #49353 | pMPRAdonor2 | depositor full sequence | sequence record 73909 | pMPRAdonor2 sequence 4477 bps
GGTACCTGAGCTCGCTAGCCTCGAGGATATCAAGATCTGGCCTCGGCGGCCAAGCTTAGACACTAGAGGG
TATATAATGGAAGCTCGACTTCCAGCTTGGCAATCCGGTACTGTTGGTAAAGCCACCATGGAAGATGCCA
AAAACATTAAGAAGGGCCCAGCGCCATTCTACCCACTCGAAGACGGGACCGCCGGCGAGCAGCTGCACAA
AGCCATGAAGCGCTACGCCCTGGTGCCCGGCACCATCGCCTTTACCGACGCACATATCGAGGTGGACATT
ACCTACGCCGAGTACTTCGAGATGAGCGTTCGGCTGGCAGAAGCTATGAAGCGCTATGGGCTGAATACAA
ACCATCGGATCGTGGTGTGCAGCGAGAATAGCTTGCAGTTCTTCATGCCCGTGTTGGGTGCCCTGTTCAT
CGGTGTGGCTGTGGCCCCAGCTAACGACATCTACAACGAGCGCGAGCTGCTGAACAGCATGGGCATCAGC
CAGCCCACCGTCGTATTCGTGAGCAAGAAAGGGCTGCAAAAGATCCTCAACGTGCAAAAGAAGCTACCGA
TCATACAAAAGATCATCATCATGGATAGCAAGACCGACTACCAGGGCTTCCAAAGCATGTACACCTTCGT
GACTTCCCATTTGCCACCCGGCTTCAACGAGTACGACTTCGTGCCCGAGAGCTTCGACCGGGACAAAACC
ATCGCCCTGATCATGAACAGTAGTGGCAGTACCGGATTGCCCAAGGGCGTAGCCCTACCGCACCGCACCG
CTTGTGTCCGATTCAGTCATGCCCGCGACCCCATCTTCGGCAACCAGATCATCCCCGACACCGCTATCCT
CAGCGTGGTGCCATTTCACCACGGCTTCGGCATGTTCACCACGCTGGGCTACTTGATCTGCGGCTTTCGG
GTCGTGCTCATGTACCGCTTCGAGGAGGAGCTATTCTTGCGCAGCTTGCAAGACTATAAGATTCAATCTG
CCCTGCTGGTGCCCACACTATTTAGCTTCTTCGCTAAGAGCACTCTCATCGACAAGTACGACCTAAGCAA
CTTGCACGAGATCGCCAGCGGCGGGGCGCCGCTCAGCAAGGAGGTAGGTGAGGCCGTGGCCAAACGCTTC
CACCTACCAGGCATCCGCCAGGGCTACGGCCTGACAGAAACAACCAGCGCCATTCTGATCACCCCCGAAG
GGGACGACAAGCCTGGCGCAGTAGGCAAGGTGGTGCCCTTCTTCGAGGCTAAGGTGGTGGACTTGGACAC
CGGTAAGACACTGGGTGTGAACCAGCGCGGCGAGCTGTGCGTCCGTGGCCCCATGATCATGAGCGGCTAC
GTTAACAACCCCGAGGCTACAAACGCTCTCATCGACAAGGACGGCTGGCTGCACAGCGGCGACATCGCCT
ACTGGGACGAGGACGAGCACTTCTTCATCGTGGACCGGCTGAAGAGCCTGATCAAATACAAGGGCTACCA
GGTAGCCCCAGCCGAACTGGAGAGCATCCTGCTGCAACACCCCAACATCTTCGACGCCGGGGTCGCCGGC
CTGCCCGACGACGATGCCGGCGAGCTGCCCGCCGCAGTCGTCGTGCTGGAACACGGTAAAACCATGACCG
AGAAGGAGATCGTGGACTATGTGGCCAGCCAGGTTACAACCGCCAAGAAGCTGCGCGGTGGTGTTGTGTT
CGTGGACGAGGTGCCTAAAGGACTGACCGGCAAGTTGGACGCCCGCAAGATCCGCGAGATTCTCATTAAG
GCCAAGAAGGGCGGCAAGATCGCCGTGTAATAATTCTAGATATCGGATCCCGGGCCCGTCGACTGCAGAG
GCCTGCATGCAAGCTTGGCGTAATCATGGTCATAGCTGTTTCCTGTGTGAAATTGTTATCCGCTCACAAT
TCCACACAACATACGAGCCGGAAGCATAAAGTGTAAAGCCTGGGGTGCCTAATGAGTGAGCTAACTCACA
TTAATTGCGTTGCGCTCACTGCCCGCTTTCCAGTCGGGAAACCTGTCGTGCCAGCTGCATTAATGAATCG
GCCAACGCGCGGGGAGAGGCGGTTTGCGTATTGGGCGCTCTTCCGCTTCCTCGCTCACTGACTCGCTGCG
CTCGGTCGTTCGGCTGCGGCGAGCGGTATCAGCTCACTCAAAGGCGGTAATACGGTTATCCACAGAATCA
GGGGATAACGCAGGAAAGAACATGTGAGCAAAAGGCCAGCAAAAGGCCAGGAACCGTAAAAAGGCCGCGT
TGCTGGCGTTTTTCCATAGGCTCCGCCCCCCTGACGAGCATCACAAAAATCGACGCTCAAGTCAGAGGTG
GCGAAACCCGACAGGACTATAAAGATACCAGGCGTTTCCCCCTGGAAGCTCCCTCGTGCGCTCTCCTGTT
CCGACCCTGCCGCTTACCGGATACCTGTCCGCCTTTCTCCCTTCGGGAAGCGTGGCGCTTTCTCATAGCT
CACGCTGTAGGTATCTCAGTTCGGTGTAGGTCGTTCGCTCCAAGCTGGGCTGTGTGCACGAACCCCCCGT
TCAGCCCGACCGCTGCGCCTTATCCGGTAACTATCGTCTTGAGTCCAACCCGGTAAGACACGACTTATCG
CCACTGGCAGCAGCCACTGGTAACAGGATTAGCAGAGCGAGGTATGTAGGCGGTGCTACAGAGTTCTTGA
AGTGGTGGCCTAACTACGGCTACACTAGAAGAACAGTATTTGGTATCTGCGCTCTGCTGAAGCCAGTTAC
CTTCGGAAAAAGAGTTGGTAGCTCTTGATCCGGCAAACAAACCACCGCTGGTAGCGGTGGTTTTTTTGTT
TGCAAGCAGCAGATTACGCGCAGAAAAAAAGGATCTCAAGAAGATCCTTTGATCTTTTCTACGGGGTCTG
ACGCTCAGTGGAACGAAAACTCACGTTAAGGGATTTTGGTCATGAGATTATCAAAAAGGATCTTCACCTA
GATCCTTTTAAATTAAAAATGAAGTTTTAAATCAATCTAAAGTATATATGAGTAAACTTGGTCTGACAGT
TACCAATGCTTAATCAGTGAGGCACCTATCTCAGCGATCTGTCTATTTCGTTCATCCATAGTTGCCTGAC
TCCCCGTCGTGTAGATAACTACGATACGGGAGGGCTTACCATCTGGCCCCAGTGCTGCAATGATACCGCG
AGACCCACGCTCACCGGCTCCAGATTTATCAGCAATAAACCAGCCAGCCGGAAGGGCCGAGCGCAGAAGT
GGTCCTGCAACTTTATCCGCCTCCATCCAGTCTATTAATTGTTGCCGGGAAGCTAGAGTAAGTAGTTCGC
CAGTTAATAGTTTGCGCAACGTTGTTGCCATTGCTACAGGCATCGTGGTGTCACGCTCGTCGTTTGGTAT
GGCTTCATTCAGCTCCGGTTCCCAACGATCAAGGCGAGTTACATGATCCCCCATGTTGTGCAAAAAAGCG
GTTAGCTCCTTCGGTCCTCCGATCGTTGTCAGAAGTAAGTTGGCCGCAGTGTTATCACTCATGGTTATGG
CAGCACTGCATAATTCTCTTACTGTCATGCCATCCGTAAGATGCTTTTCTGTGACTGGTGAGTACTCAAC
CAAGTCATTCTGAGAATAGTGTATGCGGCGACCGAGTTGCTCTTGCCCGGCGTCAATACGGGATAATACC
GCGCCACATAGCAGAACTTTAAAAGTGCTCATCATTGGAAAACGTTCTTCGGGGCGAAAACTCTCAAGGA
TCTTACCGCTGTTGAGATCCAGTTCGATGTAACCCACTCGTGCACCCAACTGATCTTCAGCATCTTTTAC
TTTCACCAGCGTTTCTGGGTGAGCAAAAACAGGAAGGCAAAATGCCGCAAAAAAGGGAATAAGGGCGACA
CGGAAATGTTGAATACTCATACTCTTCCTTTTTCAATATTATTGAAGCATTTATCAGGGTTATTGTCTCA
TGAGCGGATACATATTTGAATGTATTTAGAAAAATAAACAAATAGGGGTTCCGCGCACATTTCCCCGAAA
AGTGCCACCTGACGTCTAAGAAACCATTATTATCATGACATTAACCTATAAAAATAGGCGTATCACGAGG
CCCTTTCGTCTCGCGCGTTTCGGTGATGACGGTGAAAACCTCTGACACATGCAGCTCCCGGAGACGGTCA
CAGCTTGTCTGTAAGCGGATGCCGGGAGCAGACAAGCCCGTCAGGGCGCGTCAGCGGGTGTTGGCGGGTG
TCGGGGCTGGCTTAACTATGCGGCATCAGAGCAGATTGTACTGAGAGTGCACCATATGCGGTGTGAAATA
CCGCACAGATGCGTAAGGAGAAAATACCGCATCAGGCGCCATTCGCCATTCAGGCTGCGCAACTGTTGGG
AAGGGCGATCGGTGCGGGCCTCTTCGCTATTACGCCAGCTGGCGAAAGGGGGATGTGCTGCAAGGCGATT
AAGTTGGGTAACGCCAGGGTTTTCCCAGTCACGACGTTGTAAAACGACGGCCAGTGAATTCGAGCTC
Features (pLannotate 1.2.2; 12 found; start..end, strand, type, name):
     64..95      +  promoter       minP: minimal TATA-box promoter with low basal activity
    128..1780    +  CDS            luciferase: firefly luciferase synthetic luc2 version of the luciferase gene
   1873..1889    -  protein_bind   lac operator: The lac repressor binds to the lac operator to inhibit transcription in E. coli. This inhibition can be relieved by adding lactose or isopropyl-β-D-thiogalactopyranoside (IPTG). lac repressor encoded by lacI
   1897..1927    -  promoter       lac promoter: promoter for the E. coli lac operon
   1942..1963    -  protein_bind   CAP binding site: CAP binding activates transcription in the presence of cAMP. E. coli catabolite activator protein
   1976..2068    -  CDS            lacI (fragment): lac repressor; lacI; The lac repressor binds to the lac operator to inhibit transcription in E. coli. This inhibition can be relieved by adding lactose or isopropyl-β-D-thiogalactopyranoside (IPTG).
   2251..2839    -  rep_origin     ori: high-copy-number ColE1/pMB1/pBR322/pUC origin of replication
   3010..3870    -  CDS            AmpR: β-lactamase; bla; confers resistance to ampicillin, carbenicillin, and related antibiotics
   3871..3975    -  promoter       AmpR promoter: bla
   4070..4105    +  CDS            rop (fragment): Rop protein, which maintains plasmids at low copy number; rop
   4207..4306    +  misc_feature   bom (fragment): basis of mobility region from pBR322
   4312..4469    -  CDS            lacZα (fragment): LacZα fragment of β-galactosidase; lacZ fragment
