[The description below was written by a language model from this plasmid's Addgene catalogue record and pLannotate feature annotations shown in this document.]
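Description:
pMPRAdonor2 is a small, high-copy bacterial cloning plasmid built on the pUC57 backbone that serves as the source of a minimal promoter–luciferase cassette for building massively parallel reporter assay (MPRA) libraries. It is maintained in E. coli through the pUC-type ColE1/pMB1 origin of replication and selected with ampicillin via the β-lactamase gene and its native promoter. The remaining annotated backbone elements (lac promoter, lac operator, CAP binding site, and fragments of lacZα, lacI, rop and bom) are remnants of the pUC/pBR322 lineage and have no role in the reporter function.

The payload consists of minP, a minimal TATA-box promoter with low basal activity, placed directly upstream of luc2, the synthetic version of the firefly luciferase coding sequence; the record notes that part of the plasmid derives from Promega material. The cassette sits between KpnI and XbaI sites that are both retained, consistent with its role as a donor: the minP-luc2 fragment can be excised and inserted into a library of plasmids carrying candidate regulatory sequences, so that the weak promoter makes reporter transcription depend on the activity of each nearby element. No polyadenylation signal or other mammalian elements appear in the feature table, which fits a donor rather than a stand-alone expression vector. The catalogue lists an insert size nearly equal to the whole 4,477 bp plasmid, which does not match the stated backbone size or the annotated cassette of under 2 kb, so that field is best treated as unreliable.
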