Addgene plasmid #49353: pMPRAdonor2
Purpose: minP-luc2 donor plasmid for MPRA library construction
Depositing lab: Tarjei Mikkelsen. Depositing organization: Broad Institute. Publication: Massively parallel reporter assays in cultured Mammalian cells. Melnikov A, Zhang X, Rogov P, Wang L, Mikkelsen TS. J Vis Exp. 2014 Aug 17;(90). doi: 10.3791/51719. PubMed 25177895.
Backbone
  Vector backbone: pUC57
  Backbone manufacturer: Genscript
  Backbone size w/o insert (bp): 2693
  Total vector size (bp): 4477
  Vector type: Luciferase
Growth in bacteria
  Bacterial resistance: Ampicillin, 100 μg/mL
  Growth temperature: 37°C
  Growth strain: DH5alpha
  Copy number: High Copy
Gene/Insert
  Gene/Insert name: luc2 (alt name: Firefly luciferase)
  Species: Synthetic
  Insert size (bp): 4463
  Promoter: minP
  Cloning method: Restriction Enzyme; 5′ cloning site KpnI (not destroyed); 3′ cloning site XbaI (not destroyed)
  Sequencing primers: 5′ GTAAAACGACGGCCAGTG; 3′ GGAAACAGCTATGACCATG
Resource information
  A portion of this plasmid was derived from a plasmid made by: Promega
Terms and licenses: Academic/Nonprofit Terms; Industry Terms: Not Available to Industry
How to cite: pMPRAdonor2 was a gift from Tarjei Mikkelsen (Addgene plasmid # 49353 ; http://n2t.net/addgene:49353 ; RRID:Addgene_49353)
