>Addgene plasmid #49353 | pMPRAdonor2 | addgene partial sequence | sequence record 79923 | LacZ-F2 5'-cctcttcgctattacgccag-3'
GATTAAGTTGGGTAACGCCAGGGTTTTCCCAGTCACGACGTTGTAAAACGACGGCCAGTGAATTCGAGCT
CGGTACCTGAGCTCGCTAGCCTCGAGGATATCAAGATCTGGCCTCGGCGGCCAAGCTTAGACACTAGAGG
GTATATAATGGAAGCTCGACTTCCAGCTTGGCAATCCGGTACTGTTGGTAAAGCCACCATGGAAGATGCC
AAAAACATTAAGAAGGGCCCAGCGCCATTCTACCCACTCGAAGACGGGACCGCCGGCGAGCAGCTGCACA
AAGCCATGAAGCGCTACGCCCTGGTGCCCGGCACCATCGCCTTTACCGACGCACATATCGAGGTGGACAT
TACCTACGCCGAGTACTTCGAGATGAGCGTTCGGCTGGCAGAAGCTATGAAGCGCTATGGGCTGAATACA
AACCATCGGATCGTGGTGTGCAGCGAGAATAGCTTGCAGTTCTTCATGCCCGTGTTGGGTGCCCTGTTCA
TCGGTGTGGCTGTGGCCCCAGCTAACGACATCTACAACGAGCGCGAGCTGCTGAACAGCATGGGCATCAG
CCAGCCCACCGTCGTATTCGTGAGCAAGAAAGGGCTGCAAAAGATCCTCAACGTGCAAAAGAAGCTACCG
ATCATACAAAAGATCATCATCATGGATAGCAAGACCGACTACCAGGGCTTCCAAAGCATGTACACCTTCG
TGACTTCCCATTTGCCACCCGGCTTCAACGAGTACGACTTCGTGCCCGAGAGCTTCGACCGGGACAAAAC
CATCGCCCTGATCATGAACAGTAGTGGCAGTACCGGATTGCCCAAGGGCGTAGCCCTACCGCACCGCACC
GCTTGTGTCCGATTCAGTCATGCCCGCGACCCC
